>Addgene plasmid #244512 | R929-X45-566 | addgene full sequence | sequence record 488791 | Addgene NGS Result
TTAATACGACTCACTATAGGGGAATTGTGAGCGGATAACAATTCCCCTCTAGAAATAATTTTGTTTAACT
TTAAGAAGGAGATATACATATGAGATCCCATCACCATCACCATCACGGCAAAATCGAAGAAGGTAAACTG
GTAATCTGGATTAACGGCGATAAAGGCTATAACGGTCTCGCTGAAGTCGGTAAGAAATTCGAGAAAGATA
CCGGAATTAAAGTCACCGTTGAGCATCCGGATAAACTGGAAGAGAAATTCCCACAGGTTGCGGCAACTGG
CGATGGCCCTGACATTATCTTCTGGGCACACGACCGCTTTGGTGGCTACGCTCAATCTGGCCTGTTGGCT
GAAATCACCCCGGACAAAGCGTTCCAGGACAAGCTGTATCCGTTTACCTGGGATGCCGTACGTTACAACG
GCAAGCTGATTGCTTACCCGATCGCTGTTGAAGCGTTATCGCTGATTTATAACAAAGATCTGCTGCCGAA
CCCGCCAAAAACCTGGGAAGAGATCCCGGCGCTGGATAAAGAACTGAAAGCGAAAGGTAAGAGCGCGCTG
ATGTTCAACCTGCAAGAACCGTACTTCACCTGGCCGCTGATTGCTGCTGACGGGGGTTATGCGTTCAAGT
ATGAAAACGGCAAGTACGACATTAAAGACGTGGGCGTGGATAACGCTGGCGCGAAAGCGGGTCTGACCTT
CCTGGTTGACCTGATTAAAAACAAACACATGAATGCAGACACCGATTACTCCATCGCAGAAGCTGCCTTT
AATAAAGGCGAAACAGCGATGACCATCAACGGCCCGTGGGCATGGTCCAACATCGACACCAGCAAAGTGA
ATTATGGTGTAACGGTACTGCCGACCTTCAAGGGTCAACCATCCAAACCGTTCGTTGGCGTGCTGAGCGC
AGGTATTAACGCCGCCAGTCCGAACAAAGAGCTGGCAAAAGAGTTCCTCGAAAACTATCTGCTGACTGAT
GAAGGTCTGGAAGCGGTTAATAAAGACAAACCGCTGGGTGCCGTAGCGCTGAAGTCTTACGAGGAAGAGT
TGGCGAAAGATCCACGTATTGCCGCCACCATGGAAAACGCCCAGAAAGGTGAAATCATGCCGAACATCCC
GCAGATGTCCGCTTTCTGGTATGCCGTGCGTACTGCGGTGATCAACGCCGCCAGCGGTCGTCAGACTGTC
GATGAAGCCCTGAAAGACGCGCAGACTAATTCGGGATCTGATATCACAAGTTTGTACAAAAAAGTTGGCG
AGAATCTGTACTTTCAGGGTATGACCGAGTATAAACTGGTCGTCGTCGGTGCGGGTGGCGTGGGTAAGAG
CGCTCTGACGATCCAGCTGATTCAAAACCACTTTGTTGACGAGTACGATCCGACCATCGAAGATAGCTAT
CGCAAACAAGTTGTGATTGACGGCGAAACGTGTCTGCTGGACATCCTGGACACCGCGGGTCTGGAAGAGT
ACTCTGCAATGCGTGACCAGTACATGCGTACGGGCGAGGGCTTTTTGTGCGTGTTCGCAATCAATAACAG
CAAAAGCTTCGCGGACATTAATCTGTATCGTGAACAGATTAAGCGCGTGAAAGATAGCGACGATGTTCCG
ATGGTTTTGGTCGGTAACAAGTGCGATCTGCCGACCCGTACCGTAGATACGAAACAAGCGCATGAACTGG
CGAAGTCCTACGGTATTCCGTTCATCGAGACTAGCGCCAAGACCCGCCAGGGCGTGGAGGATGCCTTCTA
TACCCTGGTTCGTGAAATTCGCCAGTACCGTATGAAATAATCAACTTTCTTGTACAAAGTGGTGATATCG
CTAGCTAGATAGCTAGAAGCTTGCGGCCGCACAGCTGTATACACGTGCAAGCCAGCCAGAACTCGCTCCT
GAAGACCCAGAGGATCTCGAGCACCACCACCACCACCACTAATGTTAATTAAGTTGGGCGTTCCTAGGCT
GATAAAACAGAATTTGCCTGGCGGCAGTAGCGCGGTGGTCCCACCTGACCCCATGCCGAACTCAGAAGTG
AAACGCCGTAGCGCCGATGGTAGTGTGGGGTCTCCCCATGCGAGAGTAGGGAACTGCCAGGCATCAAATA
AAACGAAAGGCTCAGTCGAAAGACTGGGCCTTTCGTTTTATCTGTTGTTTGTCGGTGAACGCTCTCCTGA
GTAGGACAAATCCGCCGGGAGCGGATTTGAACGTTGCGAAGCAACGGCCCGGAGGGTGGCGGGCAGGACG
CCCGCCATAAACTGCCAGGCATCAAATTAAGCAGAAGGCCATCCTGACGGATGGCCTTTTTGCGTTTCTA
CAAACTCTTTTGTTTATTTTTCTAAATACATTCAAATATGTATCCGCTGAGCAATAACTAGCATAACCCC
TTGGGGCCTCTAAACGGGTCTTGAGGGGTTTTTTGCTGAAAGGAGGAACTATATCCGGATTGGCGAATGG
G
[124 nt withheld, positions 2452-2575]
C
[91 nt withheld, positions 2577-2667]
A
[49 nt withheld, positions 2669-2717]
CCTTTGACGTTGGAGTCCACGTTCTTT
[37 nt withheld, positions 2745-2781]
ACCCTATCTCGGTCTATTCTTTTGATTTATAAGGGATTTTGCCGATTTCGGCCTATTGGTTAAAAAATGA
GCTGATTTAACAAAAATTTAACGCGAATTTTAACAAAATATTAACGTTTACAATTTCTGGCGGCACGATG
GCATGAGATTATCAAAAAGGATCTTCACCTAGATCCTTTTAAATTAAAAATGAAGTTTTAAATCAATCTA
AAGTATATATGAGTAAACTTGGTCTGACAGTTACCAATGCTTAATCAGTGAGGCACCTATCTCAGCGATC
TGTCTATTTCGTTCATCCATAGTTGCCTGACTCCCCGTCGTGTAGATAACTACGATACGGGAGGGCTTAC
CATCTGGCCCCAGTGCTGCAATGATACCGCGAGACCCACGCTCACCGGCTCCAGATTTATCAGCAATAAA
CCAGCCAGCCGGAAGGGCCGAGCGCAGAAGTGGTCCTGCAACTTTATCCGCCTCCATCCAGTCTATTAAT
TGTTGCCGGGAAGCTAGAGTAAGTAGTTCGCCAGTTAATAGTTTGCGCAACGTTGTTGCCATTGCTACAG
GCATCGTGGTGTCACGCTCGTCGTTTGGTATGGCTTCATTCAGCTCCGGTTCCCAACGATCAAGGCGAGT
TACATGATCCCCCATGTTGTGCAAAAAAGCGGTTAGCTCCTTCGGTCCTCCGATCGTTGTCAGAAGTAAG
TTGGCCGCAGTGTTATCACTCATGGTTATGGCAGCACTGCATAATTCTCTTACTGTCATGCCATCCGTAA
GATGCTTTTCTGTGACTGGTGAGTACTCAACCAAGTCATTCTGAGAATAGTGTATGCGGCGACCGAGTTG
CTCTTGCCCGGCGTCAATACGGGATAATACCGCGCCACATAGCAGAACTTTAAAAGTGCTCATCATTGGA
AAACGTTCTTCGGGGCGAAAACTCTCAAGGATCTTACCGCTGTTGAGATCCAGTTCGATGTAACCCACTC
GTGCACCCAACTGATCTTCAGCATCTTTTACTTTCACCAGCGTTTCTGGGTGAGCAAAAACAGGAAGGCA
AAATGCCGCAAAAAAGGGAATAAGGGCGACACGGAAATGTTGAATACTCATACTCTTCCTTTTTCAATCA
TGATTGAAGCATTTATCAGGGTTATTGTCTCATGAGCGGATACATATTTGAATGTATTTAGAAAAATAAA
CAAATAGGTCATGACCAAAATCCCTTAACGTGAGTTTTCGTTCCACTGAGCGTCAGACCCCGTAGAAAAG
ATCAAAGGATCTTCTTGAGATCCTTTTTTTCTGCGCGTAATCTGCTGCTTGCAAACAAAAAAACCACCGC
TACCAGCGGTGGTTTGTTTGCCGGATCAAGAGCTACCAACTCTTTTTCCGAAGGTAACTGGCTTCAGCAG
AGCGCAGATACCAAATACTGTCCTTCTAGTGTAGCCGTAGTTAGGCCACCACTTCAAGAACTCTGTAGCA
CCGCCTACATACCTCGCTCTGCTAATCCTGTTACCAGTGGCTGCTGCCAGTGGCGATAAGTCGTGTCTTA
CCGGGTTGGACTCAAGACGATAGTTACCGGATAAGGCGCAGCGGTCGGGCTGAACGGGGGGTTCGTGCAC
ACAGCCCAGCTTGGAGCGAACGACCTACACCGAACTGAGATACCTACAGCGTGAGCTATGAGAAAGCGCC
ACGCTTCCCGAAGGGAGAAAGGCGGACAGGTATCCGGTAAGCGGCAGGGTCGGAACAGGAGAGCGCACGA
GGGAGCTTCCAGGGGGAAACGCCTGGTATCTTTATAGTCCTGTCGGGTTTCGCCACCTCTGACTTGAGCG
TCGATTTTTGTGATGCTCGTCAGGGGGGCGGAGCCTATGGAAAAACGCCAGCAACGCGGCCTTTTTACGG
TTCCTGGCCTTTTGCTGGCCTTTTGCTCACATGTTCTTTCCTGCGTTATCCCCTGATTCTGTGGATAACC
GTATTACCGCCTTTGAGTGAGCTGATACCGCTCGCCGCAGCCGAACGACCGAGCGCAGCGAGTCAGTGAG
CGAGGAAGCGGAAGAGCGCCTGATGCGGTATTTTCTCCTTACGCATCTGTGCGGTATTTCACACCGCAAT
GGTGCACTCTCAGTACAATCTGCTCTGATGCCGCATAGTTAAGCCAGTATACACTCCGCTATCGCTACGT
GACTGGGTCATGGCTGCGCCCCGACACCCGCCAACACCCGCTGACGCGCCCTGACGGGCTTGTCTGCTCC
CGGCATCCGCTTACAGACAAGCTGTGACCGTCTCCGGGAGCTGCATGTGTCAGAGGTTTTCACCGTCATC
ACCGAAACGCGCGAGGCAGCTGCGGTAAAGCTCATCAGCGTGGTCGTGAAGCGATTCACAGATGTCTGCC
TGTTCATCCGCGTCCAGCTCGTTGAGTTTCTCCAGAAGCGTTAATGTCTGGCTTCTGATAAAGCGGGCCA
TGTTAAGGGCGGTTTTTTCCTGTTTGGTCACTGATGCCTCCGTGTAAGGGGGATTTCTGTTCATGGGGGT
AATGATACCGATGAAACGAGAGAGGATGCTCACGATACGGGTTACTGATGATGAACATGCCCGGTTACTG
GAACGTTGTGAGGGTAAACAACTGGCGGTATGGATGCGGCGGGACCAGAGAAAAATCACTCAGGGTCAAT
GCCAGCGCTTCGTTAATACAGATGTAGGTGTTCCACAGGGTAGCCAGCAGCATCCTGCGATGCAGATCCG
GAACATAATGGTGCAGGGCGCTGACTTCCGCGTTTCCAGACTTTACGAAACACGGAAACCGAAGACCATT
CATGTTGTTGCTCAGGTCGCAGACGTTTTGCAGCAGCAGTCGCTTCACGTTCGCTCGCGTATCGGTGATT
CATTCTGCTAACCAGTAAGGCAACCCCGCCAGCCTAGCCGGGTCCTCAACGACAGGAGCACGATCATGCT
AGTCATGCCCCGCGCCCACCGGAAGGAGCTGACTGGGTTGAAGGCTCTCAAGGGCATCGGTCGAGATCCC
GGTGCCTAATGAGTGAGCTAACTTACATTAATTGCGTTGCGCTCACTGCCCGCTTTCCAGTCGGGAAACC
TGTCGTGCCAGCTGCATTAATGAATCGGCCAACGCGCGGGGAGAGGCGGTTTGCGTATTGGGCGCCAGGG
TGGTTTTTCTTTTCACCAGTGAGACGGGCAACAGCTGATTGCCCTTCACCGCCTGGCCCTGAGAGAGTTG
CAGCAAGCGGTCCACGCTGGTTTGCCCCAGCAGGCGAAAATCCTGTTTGATGGTGGTTAACGGCGGGATA
TAACATGAGCTGTCTTCGGTATCGTCGTATCCCACTACCGAGATGTCCGCACCAACGCGCAGCCCGGACT
CGGTAATGGCGCGCATTGCGCCCAGCGCCATCTGATCGTTGGCAACCAGCATCGCAGTGGGAACGATGCC
CTCATTCAGCATTTGCATGGTTTGTTGAAAACCGGACATGGCACTCCAGTCGCCTTCCCGTTCCGCTATC
GGCTGAATTTGATTGCGAGTGAGATATTTATGCCAGCCAGCCAGACGCAGACGCGCCGAGACAGAACTTA
ATGGGCCCGCTAACAGCGCGATTTGCTGGTGACCCAATGCGACCAGATGCTCCACGCCCAGTCGCGTACC
GTCTTCATGGGAGAAAATAATACTGTTGATGGGTGTCTGGTCAGAGACATCAAGAAATAACGCCGGAACA
TTAGTGCAGGCAGCTTCCACAGCAATGGCATCCTGGTCATCCAGCGGATAGTTAATGATCAGCCCACTGA
CGCGTTGCGCGAGAAGATTGTGCACCGCCGCTTTACAGGCTTCGACGCCGCTTCGTTCTACCATCGACAC
CACCACGCTGGCACCCAGTTGATCGGCGCGAGATTTAATCGCCGCGACAATTTGCGACGGCGCGTGCAGG
GCCAGACTGGAGGTGGCAACGCCAATCAGCAACGACTGTTTGCCCGCCAGTTGTTGTGCCACGCGGTTGG
GAATGTAATTCAGCTCCGCCATCGCCGCTTCCACTTTTTCCCGCGTTTTCGCAGAAACGTGGCTGGCCTG
GTTCACCACGCGGGAAACGGTCTGATAAGAGACACCGGCATACTCTGCGACATCGTATAACGTTACTGGT
TTCACATTCACCACCCTGAATTGACTCTCTTCCGGGCGCTATCATGCCATACCGCGAAAGGTTTTGCGCC
ATTCGATGGTGTCCGGGATCTCGACGCTCTCCCTTATGCGACTCCTGCATTAGGAAGCAGCCCAGTAGTA
GGTTGAGGCCGTTGAGCACCGCCGCCGCAAGGAATGGTGCATGCAAGGAGATGGCGCCCAACAGTCCCCC
GGCCACGGGGCCTGCCACCATACCCACGCCGAAACAAGCGCTCATGAGCCCGAAGTGGCGAGCCCGATCT
TCCCCATCGGTGATGTCGGCGATATAGGCGCCAGCAACCGCACCTGTGGCGCCGGTGATGCCGGCCACGA
TGCGTCCGGCGTAGAGGATCGAGATCGATCTCGATCCCGCGAAA
Features (pLannotate 1.2.2; 26 found; start..end, strand, type, name):
      2..20      +  promoter       T7 promoter: promoter for bacteriophage T7 RNA polymerase
     21..45      +  protein_bind   lac operator: The lac repressor binds to the lac operator to inhibit transcription in E. coli. This inhibition can be relieved by adding lactose or isopropyl-β-D-thiogalactopyranoside (IPTG). lac repressor encoded by lacI
     60..82      +  RBS            RBS: efficient ribosome binding site from bacteriophage T7 gene 10 (Olins and Rangwala, 1989)
     99..116     +  CDS            7xHis (fragment): 6xHis affinity tag
    120..1217    +  CDS            MBP: maltose binding protein from E. coli; malE (mutated); This version of the gene does not encode a signal sequence, so MBP will remain in the cytosol.
   1237..1254    +  protein_bind   attB1 (fragment): mutant version of attB; core recombination site for the Gateway® BP reaction BP Clonase™
   1281..1787    +  CDS            NRAS (fragment): RASN_HUMAN - Also known as HRAS1. Experimental evidence at protein level: Swiss-Prot protein existence level 1. Ras proteins bind GDP/GTP and possess intrinsic GTPase activity. From Homo sapiens (Human).
   1795..1812    -  protein_bind   attB2 (fragment): mutant version of attB; core recombination site for the Gateway® BP reaction BP Clonase™
   1912..1929    +  CDS            9xHis (fragment): 9xHis affinity tag
   1976..2091    +  ncRNA          5S rRNA: Accession: RF00001 - 5S ribosomal RNA
   2095..2181    +  terminator     rrnB T1 terminator: Escherichia coli rrnB; transcription terminator T1 from the E. coli rrnB gene
   2273..2300    +  terminator     rrnB T2 terminator: transcription terminator T2 from the E. coli rrnB gene
   2319..2358    +  promoter       AmpR promoter (fragment): bla
   2368..2415    +  terminator     T7 terminator: transcription terminator for bacteriophage T7 RNA polymerase
   2452..2907    +  rep_origin     f1 ori (sequence partly withheld): f1 bacteriophage origin of replication; arrow indicates direction of (+) strand synthesis
   3022..3882    -  CDS            AmpR: β-lactamase; bla; confers resistance to ampicillin, carbenicillin, and related antibiotics
   3883..3975    -  promoter       AmpR promoter: bla
   4056..4644    +  rep_origin     ori: high-copy-number ColE1/pMB1/pBR322/pUC origin of replication
   4830..4969    -  misc_feature   bom: basis of mobility region from pBR322
   5071..5262    -  CDS            rop: Rop protein, which maintains plasmids at low copy number; rop
   5279..5659    +  CDS            YPB1_ECOLX: Protein predicted: Swiss-Prot protein existence level 4. From Escherichia coli.
   5721..5785    -  CDS            TcR (fragment): tetracycline efflux protein; tet; confers resistance to tetracycline
   5800..5821    -  protein_bind   CAP binding site: CAP binding activates transcription in the presence of cAMP. E. coli catabolite activator protein
   5834..6916    -  CDS            lacI: lac repressor; lacI; The lac repressor binds to the lac operator to inhibit transcription in E. coli. This inhibition can be relieved by adding lactose or isopropyl-β-D-thiogalactopyranoside (IPTG).
   6917..6994    -  promoter       lacI promoter: lacI
   7002..7281    -  CDS            TcR (fragment): tetracycline efflux protein; tet; confers resistance to tetracycline
