[The description below was written by a language model from this plasmid's Addgene catalogue record and pLannotate feature annotations shown in this document.]
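Description:
R929-X45-566 is a bacterial expression plasmid built on the Gateway destination vector pDest-566, a pET-style backbone, and sequenced at about 7.3 kb. It is maintained in E. coli through a ColE1/pMB1-type origin and selected with ampicillin via the β-lactamase gene. The catalogue lists it as high copy, although the feature table also annotates the pBR322-derived rop gene and bom region, which are normally associated with lower copy number. An f1 origin is present, as are short nonfunctional remnants of a tetracycline resistance gene inherited from the parental backbone.

The expression cassette is driven by a T7 promoter with an adjacent lac operator and the phage T7 gene 10 ribosome binding site, and the plasmid carries its own lacI gene. Transcription is therefore repressed until IPTG is added, and it requires a host that supplies T7 RNA polymerase. The open reading frame begins with a His6 tag fused to cytosolic maltose binding protein (lacking its signal sequence), followed by an attB1 site left by the Gateway recombination. According to the insert name, a TEV protease cleavage site then precedes human NRAS residues 1–169 carrying the Q61L substitution; the TEV site is not separately annotated in the feature table. The insert ends before attB2, and rrnB T1/T2 and T7 terminators lie downstream. A second His-tag-like annotation beyond attB2 appears to be backbone sequence outside the intended fusion.

The design supports production of the truncated NRAS Q61L protein in E. coli. MBP typically aids solubility, the His6 tag allows metal-affinity purification, and TEV cleavage removes the fusion partner. Q61 substitutions in Ras proteins are well-known oncogenic changes that impair GTP hydrolysis, so such material suits biochemical or structural work, though the record does not state a specific application.
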