Addgene plasmid #244512: R929-X45-566
Purpose: Bacterial protein expression of His6-MBP-tev-Hs.NRAS(1-169) Q61L
Depositing lab: Dominic Esposito. Depositing organization: Frederick National Laboratory.
Backbone
  Vector backbone: pDest-566
  Backbone size w/o insert (bp): 6800
  Vector type: Bacterial Expression
Growth in bacteria
  Bacterial resistance: Ampicillin, 100 μg/mL
  Growth temperature: 37°C
  Growth strain: DH5alpha
  Copy number: High Copy
Gene/Insert
  Gene/Insert name: His6-MBP-tev-Hs.NRAS(1-169) Q61L
  Species: H. sapiens (human)
  Entrez Gene: NRAS (a.k.a. ALPS4, CMNS, KRAS, N-ras, NCMS, NRAS1, NS6)
  Tag / fusion protein: His6-MBP (N terminal on insert)
  Cloning method: Gateway Cloning
Terms and licenses: Academic/Nonprofit Terms; Industry Terms: Not Available to Industry
How to cite: R929-X45-566 was a gift from Dominic Esposito (Addgene plasmid # 244512 ; http://n2t.net/addgene:244512 ; RRID:Addgene_244512)
